Addgene plasmid #92000: MSCV-Puro-FH-AGO2-S824E-S831E
Purpose: Expresses FLAG-HA-AGO2 (S824E-S831E)
Depositing lab: Joshua Mendell. Depositing organization: University of Texas Southwestern Medical Center. Publication: An Argonaute phosphorylation cycle promotes microRNA-mediated silencing. Golden RJ, Chen B, Li T, Braun J, Manjunath H, Chen X, Wu J, Schmid V, Chang TC, Kopp F, Ramirez-Martinez A, Tagliabracci VS, Chen ZJ, Xie Y, Mendell JT. Nature. 2017 Feb 9;542(7640):197-202. doi: 10.1038/nature21025. Epub 2017 Jan 23. PubMed 28114302.
Backbone
  Vector backbone: pMSCV-Puro
  Backbone manufacturer: Clontech
  Vector type: Mammalian Expression, Retroviral
  Selectable markers: Puromycin
Growth in bacteria
  Bacterial resistance: Ampicillin, 100 μg/mL
  Growth temperature: 37°C
  Growth strain: NEB Stable
  Copy number: Unknown
Gene/Insert
  Gene/Insert name: AGO2
  Species: H. sapiens (human)
  Mutation: S824E, S831E
  Entrez Gene: AGO2 (a.k.a. CASC7, EIF2C2, LESKRES, LINC00980, PPD, Q10)
  Tag / fusion protein: FLAG-HA (N terminal on insert)
  Cloning method: Restriction Enzyme; 5′ cloning site Unknown (unknown if destroyed); 3′ cloning site Unknown (unknown if destroyed)
Resource information
  A portion of this plasmid was derived from a plasmid made by: The parental AGO2 sequence used for this construct was amplified from a Thomas Tuschl lab plasmid (Addgene plasmid # 10822).
Terms and licenses: Academic/Nonprofit Terms; Industry Terms: Not Available to Industry
How to cite: MSCV-Puro-FH-AGO2-S824E-S831E was a gift from Joshua Mendell (Addgene plasmid # 92000 ; http://n2t.net/addgene:92000 ; RRID:Addgene_92000)
