[The description below was written by a language model from this plasmid's Addgene catalogue record and pLannotate feature annotations shown in this document.]
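Description:
MSCV-Puro-FH-AGO2-S824E-S831E is a gammaretroviral expression vector built on the commercial pMSCV-Puro backbone for stable delivery of a mutant human Argonaute 2 into mammalian cells. In bacteria it is maintained through a high-copy ColE1/pUC-type origin and selected with ampicillin via the β-lactamase gene. The remaining bacterial annotations (fragments of lacI, lacZα, rop, bom and the tetracycline resistance gene, plus lac promoter/operator elements) are nonfunctional backbone remnants. The annotated sequence of about 8.9 kb is labelled a partial NGS result, although it spans the complete viral cassette and backbone.

The proviral region is flanked by murine embryonic stem cell virus 5′ and 3′ LTRs. It carries the MESV Ψ packaging signal and a truncated, start-codon-less MMLV gag segment, which together support encapsidation of the genomic RNA when the viral proteins are supplied in trans by packaging cells. No separate promoter is annotated upstream of the insert, so the 5′ LTR is expected to drive transcription of the AGO2 open reading frame. This ORF carries an N-terminal FLAG-HA tandem tag, though the annotation software detects only a FLAG fragment and does not call the HA portion. The coding sequence bears serine-to-glutamate substitutions at S824 and S831, changes of the type commonly used to mimic constitutive phosphorylation. Downstream, a mouse PGK promoter independently drives puromycin N-acetyltransferase, allowing selection of transduced cells.

The cloning sites are not recorded. The parental AGO2 sequence was amplified from an earlier AGO2 plasmid. The associated study concerns an Argonaute phosphorylation cycle in microRNA-mediated silencing, which fits use of the construct to express and immunopurify tagged mutant AGO2 and to test how modification at these residues affects its function.
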