Features (pLannotate 1.2.2; 20 found; start..end, strand, type, name):
    579..920     +  misc_feature   MESV Ψ: packaging signal of murine embryonic stem cell virus
    987..1403    +  CDS            gag (truncated): truncated Moloney murine leukemia virus (MMLV) gag gene lacking the start codon
   1443..1463    +  CDS            FLAG (fragment): FLAG® epitope tag, followed by an enterokinase cleavage site
   1500..4076    +  CDS            AGO2 (sequence partly withheld): AGO2_HUMAN - Also known as EIF2C2. Experimental evidence at protein level: Swiss-Prot protein existence level 1. Required for RNA-mediated gene silencing (RNAi) by the RNA- induced silencing complex (RISC). The 'minimal RISC' appears to include AGO2 bound to a short guide RNA such as a microRNA (miRNA) or short interfering RNA (siRNA). These guide RNAs direct RISC to complementary mRNAs that are targets for RISC-mediated gene silencing. The precise mechanism of gene silencing depends on the degree of complementarity between the miRNA or siRNA and its target. Binding of RISC to a perfectly comp
   4090..4589    +  promoter       PGK promoter: mouse phosphoglycerate kinase 1 promoter
   4610..5209    +  CDS            PuroR: puromycin N-acetyltransferase; pac from Streptomyces alboniger; confers resistance to puromycin
   5309..5823    +  LTR            3' LTR: 3' long terminal repeat from murine embryonic stem cell virus
   5985..6001    -  protein_bind   lac operator: The lac repressor binds to the lac operator to inhibit transcription in E. coli. This inhibition can be relieved by adding lactose or isopropyl-β-D-thiogalactopyranoside (IPTG). lac repressor encoded by lacI
   6009..6039    -  promoter       lac promoter: promoter for the E. coli lac operon
   6054..6075    -  protein_bind   CAP binding site: CAP binding activates transcription in the presence of cAMP. E. coli catabolite activator protein
   6088..6180    -  CDS            lacI (fragment): lac repressor; lacI; The lac repressor binds to the lac operator to inhibit transcription in E. coli. This inhibition can be relieved by adding lactose or isopropyl-β-D-thiogalactopyranoside (IPTG).
   6363..6951    -  rep_origin     ori: high-copy-number ColE1/pMB1/pBR322/pUC origin of replication
   7122..7982    -  CDS            AmpR: β-lactamase; bla; confers resistance to ampicillin, carbenicillin, and related antibiotics
   7983..8087    -  promoter       AmpR promoter: bla
   8182..8217    +  CDS            rop (fragment): Rop protein, which maintains plasmids at low copy number; rop
   8319..8418    +  misc_feature   bom (fragment): basis of mobility region from pBR322
   8424..8573    -  CDS            lacZα (fragment): LacZα fragment of β-galactosidase; lacZ fragment
   8573..8774    -  CDS            TcR (fragment): tetracycline efflux protein; tet; confers resistance to tetracycline
   8775..8873    +  CDS            env (fragment): murine leukemia virus gPr80 envelope polyprotein precursor; env; proteolytically cleaved into gp70SU and p15TM subunits
   8915..515     +  LTR            5' LTR (across the origin): 5' long terminal repeat from murine embryonic stem cell virus
>Addgene plasmid #92000 | MSCV-Puro-FH-AGO2-S824E-S831E | addgene full sequence | sequence record 180640 | Addgene Partial NGS Result
TGAAAGACCCCACCTGTAGGTTTGGCAAGCTAGCTTAAGTAACGCCATTTTGCAAGGCATGGAAAATACA
TAACTGAGAATAGAGAAGTTCAGATCAAGGTTAGGAACAGAGAGACAGCAGAATATGGGCCAAACAGGAT
ATCTGTGGTAAGCAGTTCCTGCCCCGGCTCAGGGCCAAGAACAGATGGTCCCCAGATGCGGTCCCGCCCT
CAGCAGTTTCTAGAGAACCATCAGATGTTTCCAGGGTGCCCCAAGGACCTGAAATGACCCTGTGCCTTAT
TTGAACTAACCAATCAGTTCGCTTCTCGCTTCTGTTCGCGCGCTTCTGCTCCCCGAGCTCAATAAAAGAG
CCCACAACCCCTCACTCGGCGCGCCAGTCCTCCGATAGACTGCGTCGCCCGGGTACCCGTATTCCCAATA
AAGCCTCTTGCTGTTTGCATCCGAATCGTGGACTCGCTGATCCTTGGGAGGGTCTCCTCAGATTGATTGA
CTGCCCACCTCGGGGGTCTTTCATTTGGAGGTTCCACCGAGATTTGGAGACCCCTGCCCAGGGACCACCG
ACCCCCCCGCCGGGAGGTAAGCTGGCCAGCGGTCGTTTCGTGTCTGTCTCTGTCTTTGTGCGTGTTTGTG
CCGGCATCTAATGTTTGCGCCTGCGTCTGTACTAGTTAGCTAACTAGCTCTGTATCTGGCGGACCCGTGG
TGGAACTGACGAGTTCTGAACACCCGGCCGCAACCCTGGGAGACGTCCCAGGGACTTTGGGGGCCGTTTT
TGTGGCCCGACCTGAGGAAGGGAGTCGATGTGGAATCCGACCCCGTCAGGATATGTGGTTCTGGTAGGAG
ACGAGAACCTAAAACAGTTCCCGCCTCCGTCTGAATTTTTGCTTTCGGTTTGGAACCGAAGCCGCGCGTC
TTGTCTGCTGCAGCGCTGCAGCATCGTTCTGTGTTGTCTCTGTCTGACTGTGTTTCTGTATTTGTCTGAA
AATTAGGGCCAGACTGTTACCACTCCCTTAAGTTTGACCTTAGGTCACTGGAAAGATGTCGAGCGGATCG
CTCACAACCAGTCGGTAGATGTCAAGAAGAGACGTTGGGTTACCTTCTGCTCTGCAGAATGGCCAACCTT
TAACGTCGGATGGCCGCGAGACGGCACCTTTAACCGAGACCTCATCACCCAGGTTAAGATCAAGGTCTTT
TCACCTGGCCCGCATGGACACCCAGACCAGGTCCCCTACATCGTGACCTGGGAAGCCTTGGCTTTTGACC
CCCCTCCCTGGGTCAAGCCCTTTGTACACCCTAAGCCTCCGCCTCCTCTTCCTCCATCCGCCCCGTCTCT
CCCCCTTGAACCTCCTCGTTCGACCCCGCCTCGATCCTCCCTTTATCCAGCCCTCACTCCTTCTCTAGGC
GCCGGAATTAGATCTCTCGAGGTTAACGAATTCGCCATGGACTACAAGGACGACGATGACAAGTACCCTT
ATGACGTGCCCGATTACGCTAGCGGCCGCATGTACTCGGGAGCCGGCCCCGCACTTGCACCTCCTGCGCC
GCCGCCCCCCATCCAAGGATATGCCTTCAAGCCTCCACCTAGACCCGACTTTGGGACCTCCGGGAGAACA
ATCAAATTACAGGCCAATTTCTTCGAAATGGACATCCCCAAAATTGACATCTATCATTATGAATTGGATA
TCAAGCCAGAGAAGTGCCCGAGGAGAGTTAACAGGGAAATCGTGGAACACATGGTCCAGCACTTTAAAAC
ACAGATCTTTGGGGATCGGAAGCCCGTGTTTGACGGCAGGAAGAATCTATACACAGCCATGCCCCTTCCG
ATTGGGAGGGACAAGGTGGAGCTGGAGGTCACGCTGCCAGGAGAAGGCAAGGATCGCATCTTCAAGGTGT
CCATCAAGTGGGTGTCCTGCGTGAGCTTGCAGGCGTTACACGATGCACTTTCAGGGCGGCTGCCCAGCGT
CCCTTTTGAGACGATCCAGGCCCTGGACGTGGTCATGAGGCACTTGCCATCCATGAGGTACACCCCCGTG
GGCCGCTCCTTCTTCACCGCGTCCGAAGGCTGCTCTAACCCTCTTGGCGGGGGCCGAGAAGTGTGGTTTG
GCTTCCATCAGTCCGTCCGGCCTTCTCTCTGGAAAATGATGCTGAATATTGATGTGTCAGCAACAGCGTT
TTACAAGGCACAGCCAGTAATCGAGTTTGTTTGTGAAGTTTTGGATTTTAAAAGTATTGAAGAACAACAA
AAACCTCTGACAGATTCCCAAAGGGTAAAGTTTACCAAAGAAATTAAAGGTCTAAAGGTGGAGATAACGC
ACTGTGGGCAGATGAAGAGGAAGTACCGTGTCTGCAATGTGACCCGGCGGCCCGCCAGTCACCAAACATT
CCCGCTGCAGCAGGAGAGCGGGCAGACGGTGGAGTGCACGGTGGCCCAGTATTTCAAGGACAGGCACAAG
TTGGTTCTGCGCTACCCCCACCTCCCATGTTTACAAGTCGGACAGGAGCAGAAACACACCTACCTTCCCC
TGGAGGTCTGTAACATTGTGGCAGGACAAAGATGTATTAAAAAATTAACGGACAATCAGACCTCAACCAT
GATCAGAGCGACTGCTAGGTCGGCGCCCGATCGGCAAGAAGAGATTAGCAAATTGATGCGAAGTGCAAGT
TTCAACACAGATCCATACGTCCGTGAATTTGGAATCATGGTCAAAGATGAGATGACAGACGTGACTGGGC
GGGTGCTGCAGCCGCCCTCCATCCTCTACGGGGGCAGGAATAAAGCTATTGCGACCCCTGTCCAGGGCGT
CTGGGACATGCGGAAC
[405 nt withheld, positions 2817-3221]
AACAACATCCTGCTGCCCCAGGGCAGGCCGCCGGTGTTCCAGCAGCCCGTCATCTTTCTGGGAGCAGACG
TCACTCACCCCCCCGCCGGGGATGGGAAGAAGCCCTCCATTGCCGCCGTGGTGGGCAGCATGGACGCCCA
CCCCAATCGCTACTGCGCCACCGTGCGCGTGCAGCAGCACCGGCAGGAGATCATACAAGACCTGGCCGCC
ATGGTCCGCGAGCTCCTCATCCAGTTCTACAAGTCCACGCGCTTCAAGCCCACCCGCATCATCTTCTACC
GCGACGGTGTCTCTGAAGGCCAGTTCCAGCAGGTTCTCCACCACGAGTTGCTGGCCATCCGTGAGGCCTG
TATCAAGCTAGAAAAAGACTACCAGCCCGGGATCACCTTCATCGTGGTGCAGAAGAGGCACCACACCCGG
CTCTTCTGCACTGACAAGAACGAGCGGGTTGGGAAAAGTGGAAACATTCCAGCAGGCACGACTGTGGACA
CGAAAATCACCCACCCCACCGAGTTCGACTTCTACCTGTGTAGTCACGCTGGCATCCAGGGGACAAGCAG
GCCTTCGCACTATCACGTCCTCTGGGACGACAATCGTTTCTCCTCTGATGAGCTGCAGATCCTAACCTAC
CAGCTGTGTCACACCTACGTGCGCTGCACACGCTCCGTGTCCATCCCAGCGCCAGCATACTACGCTCACC
TGGTGGCCTTCCGGGCCAGGTACCACCTGGTGGATAAGGAACATGACGAGGCTGAAGGAAGCCATACCGA
GGGGCAGAGTAACGGGCGAGACCACCAAGCACTGGCCAAGGCGGTCCAGGTTCACCAAGACACTCTGCGC
ACCATGTACTTTGCTTGAGAATTCTACCGGGTAGGGGAGGCGCTTTTCCCAAGGCAGTCTGGAGCATGCG
CTTTAGCAGCCCCGCTGGGCACTTGGCGCTACACAAGTGGCCTCTGGCCTCGCACACATTCCACATCCAC
CGGTAGGCGCCAACCGGCTCCGTTCTTTGGTGGCCCCTTCGCGCCACCTTCTACTCCTCCCCTAGTCAGG
AAGTTCCCCCCCGCCCCGCAGCTCGCGTCGTGCAGGACGTGACAAATGGAAGTAGCACGTCTCACTAGTC
TCGTGCAGATGGACAGCACCGCTGAGCAATGGAAGCGGGTAGGCCTTTGGGGCAGCGGCCAATAGCAGCT
TTGCTCCTTCGCTTTCTGGGCTCAGAGGCTGGGAAGGGGTGGGTCCGGGGGCGGGCTCAGGGGCGGGCTC
AGGGGCGGGGCGGGCGCCCGAAGGTCCTCCGGAGGCCCGGCATTCTGCACGCTTCAAAAGCGCACGTCTG
CCGCGCTGTTCTCCTCTTCCTCATCTCCGGGCCTTTCGACCTGCAGCCCAAGCTTACCATGACCGAGTAC
AAGCCCACGGTGCGCCTCGCCACCCGCGACGACGTCCCCAGGGCCGTACGCACCCTCGCCGCCGCGTTCG
CCGACTACCCCGCCACGCGCCACACCGTCGATCCGGACCGCCACATCGAGCGGGTCACCGAGCTGCAAGA
ACTCTTCCTCACGCGCGTCGGGCTCGACATCGGCAAGGTGTGGGTCGCGGACGACGGCGCCGCGGTGGCG
GTCTGGACCACGCCGGAGAGCGTCGAAGCGGGGGCGGTGTTCGCCGAGATCGGCCCGCGCATGGCCGAGT
TGAGCGGTTCCCGGCTGGCCGCGCAGCAACAGATGGAAGGCCTCCTGGCGCCGCACCGGCCCAAGGAGCC
CGCGTGGTTCCTGGCCACCGTCGGCGTCTCGCCCGACCACCAGGGCAAGGGTCTGGGCAGCGCCGTCGTG
CTCCCCGGAGTGGAGGCGGCCGAGCGCGCCGGGGTGCCCGCCTTCCTGGAGACCTCCGCGCCCCGCAACC
TCCCCTTCTACGAGCGGCTCGGCTTCACCGTCACCGCCGACGTCGAGGTGCCCGAAGGACCGCGCACCTG
GTGCATGACCCGCAAGCCCGGTGCCTGACGCCCGCCCCACGACCCGCAGCGCCCGACCGAAAGGAGCGCA
CGACCCCATGCATCGATAAAATAAAAGATTTTATTTAGTCTCCAGAAAAAGGGGGGAATGAAAGACCCCA
CCTGTAGGTTTGGCAAGCTAGCTTAAGTAACGCCATTTTGCAAGGCATGGAAAATACATAACTGAGAATA
GAGAAGTTCAGATCAAGGTTAGGAACAGAGAGACAGCAGAATATGGGCCAAACAGGATATCTGTGGTAAG
CAGTTCCTGCCCCGGCTCAGGGCCAAGAACAGATGGTCCCCAGATGCGGTCCCGCCCTCAGCAGTTTCTA
GAGAACCATCAGATGTTTCCAGGGTGCCCCAAGGACCTGAAATGACCCTGTGCCTTATTTGAACTAACCA
ATCAGTTCGCTTCTCGCTTCTGTTCGCGCGCTTCTGCTCCCCGAGCTCAATAAAAGAGCCCACAACCCCT
CACTCGGCGCGCCAGTCCTCCGATAGACTGCGTCGCCCGGGTACCCGTGTATCCAATAAACCCTCTTGCA
GTTGCATCCGACTTGTGGTCTCGCTGTTCCTTGGGAGGGTCTCCTCTGAGTGATTGACTACCCGTCAGCG
GGGGTCTTTCATGGGTAACAGTTTCTTGAAGTTGGAGAACAACATTCTGAGGGTAGGAGTCGAATATTAA
GTAATCCTGACTCAATTAGCCACTGTTTTGAATCCACATACTCCAATACTCCTGAAATAGTTCATTATGG
ACAGCGCAGAAAGAGCTGGGGAGAATTGTGAAATTGTTATCCGCTCACAATTCCACACAACATACGAGCC
GGAAGCATAAAGTGTAAAGCCTGGGGTGCCTAATGAGTGAGCTAACTCACATTAATTGCGTTGCGCTCAC
TGCCCGCTTTCCAGTCGGGAAACCTGTCGTGCCAGCTGCATTAATGAATCGGCCAACGCGCGGGGAGAGG
CGGTTTGCGTATTGGGCGCTCTTCCGCTTCCTCGCTCACTGACTCGCTGCGCTCGGTCGTTCGGCTGCGG
CGAGCGGTATCAGCTCACTCAAAGGCGGTAATACGGTTATCCACAGAATCAGGGGATAACGCAGGAAAGA
ACATGTGAGCAAAAGGCCAGCAAAAGGCCAGGAACCGTAAAAAGGCCGCGTTGCTGGCGTTTTTCCATAG
GCTCCGCCCCCCTGACGAGCATCACAAAAATCGACGCTCAAGTCAGAGGTGGCGAAACCCGACAGGACTA
TAAAGATACCAGGCGTTTCCCCCTGGAAGCTCCCTCGTGCGCTCTCCTGTTCCGACCCTGCCGCTTACCG
GATACCTGTCCGCCTTTCTCCCTTCGGGAAGCGTGGCGCTTTCTCATAGCTCACGCTGTAGGTATCTCAG
TTCGGTGTAGGTCGTTCGCTCCAAGCTGGGCTGTGTGCACGAACCCCCCGTTCAGCCCGACCGCTGCGCC
TTATCCGGTAACTATCGTCTTGAGTCCAACCCGGTAAGACACGACTTATCGCCACTGGCAGCAGCCACTG
GTAACAGGATTAGCAGAGCGAGGTATGTAGGCGGTGCTACAGAGTTCTTGAAGTGGTGGCCTAACTACGG
CTACACTAGAAGAACAGTATTTGGTATCTGCGCTCTGCTGAAGCCAGTTACCTTCGGAAAAAGAGTTGGT
AGCTCTTGATCCGGCAAACAAACCACCGCTGGTAGCGGTGGTTTTTTTGTTTGCAAGCAGCAGATTACGC
GCAGAAAAAAAGGATCTCAAGAAGATCCTTTGATCTTTTCTACGGGGTCTGACGCTCAGTGGAACGAAAA
CTCACGTTAAGGGATTTTGGTCATGAGATTATCAAAAAGGATCTTCACCTAGATCCTTTTAAATTAAAAA
TGAAGTTTTAAATCAATCTAAAGTATATATGAGTAAACTTGGTCTGACAGTTACCAATGCTTAATCAGTG
AGGCACCTATCTCAGCGATCTGTCTATTTCGTTCATCCATAGTTGCCTGACTCCCCGTCGTGTAGATAAC
TACGATACGGGAGGGCTTACCATCTGGCCCCAGTGCTGCAATGATACCGCGAGACCCACGCTCACCGGCT
CCAGATTTATCAGCAATAAACCAGCCAGCCGGAAGGGCCGAGCGCAGAAGTGGTCCTGCAACTTTATCCG
CCTCCATCCAGTCTATTAATTGTTGCCGGGAAGCTAGAGTAAGTAGTTCGCCAGTTAATAGTTTGCGCAA
CGTTGTTGCCATTGCTACAGGCATCGTGGTGTCACGCTCGTCGTTTGGTATGGCTTCATTCAGCTCCGGT
TCCCAACGATCAAGGCGAGTTACATGATCCCCCATGTTGTGCAAAAAAGCGGTTAGCTCCTTCGGTCCTC
CGATCGTTGTCAGAAGTAAGTTGGCCGCAGTGTTATCACTCATGGTTATGGCAGCACTGCATAATTCTCT
TACTGTCATGCCATCCGTAAGATGCTTTTCTGTGACTGGTGAGTACTCAACCAAGTCATTCTGAGAATAG
TGTATGCGGCGACCGAGTTGCTCTTGCCCGGCGTCAATACGGGATAATACCGCGCCACATAGCAGAACTT
TAAAAGTGCTCATCATTGGAAAACGTTCTTCGGGGCGAAAACTCTCAAGGATCTTACCGCTGTTGAGATC
CAGTTCGATGTAACCCACTCGTGCACCCAACTGATCTTCAGCATCTTTTACTTTCACCAGCGTTTCTGGG
TGAGCAAAAACAGGAAGGCAAAATGCCGCAAAAAAGGGAATAAGGGCGACACGGAAATGTTGAATACTCA
TACTCTTCCTTTTTCAATATTATTGAAGCATTTATCAGGGTTATTGTCTCATGAGCGGATACATATTTGA
ATGTATTTAGAAAAATAAACAAATAGGGGTTCCGCGCACATTTCCCCGAAAAGTGCCACCTGACGTCTAA
GAAACCATTATTATCATGACATTAACCTATAAAAATAGGCGTATCACGAGGCCCTTTCGTCTCGCGCGTT
TCGGTGATGACGGTGAAAACCTCTGACACATGCAGCTCCCGGAGACGGTCACAGCTTGTCTGTAAGCGGA
TGCCGGGAGCAGACAAGCCCGTCAGGGCGCGTCAGCGGGTGTTGGCGGGTGTCGGGGCTGGCTTAACTAT
GCGGCATCAGAGCAGATTGTACTGAGAGTGCACCATATGCGGTGTGAAATACCGCACAGATGCGTAAGGA
GAAAATACCGCATCAGGCGCCATTCGCCATTCAGGCTGCGCAACTGTTGGGAAGGGCGATCGGTGCGGGC
CTCTTCGCTATTACGCCAGCTGGCGAAAGGGGGATGTGCTGCAAGGCGATTAAGTTGGGTAACGCCAGGG
TTTTCCCAGTCACGACGTTGTAAAACGACGGCGCAAGGAATGGTGCATGCAAGGAGATGGCGCCCAACAG
TCCCCCGGCCACGGGGCCTGCCACCATACCCACGCCGAAACAAGCGCTCATGAGCCCGAAGTGGCGAGCC
CGATCTTCCCCATCGGTGATGTCGGCGATATAGGCGCCAGCAACCGCACCTGTGGCGCCGGTGATGCCGG
CCACGATGCGTCCGGCGTAGAGGCGATTAGTCCAATTTGTTAAAGACAGGATATCAGTGGTCCAGGCTCT
AGTTTTGACTCAACAATATCACCAGCTGAAGCCTATAGAGTACGAGCCATAGATAAAATAAAAGATTTTA
TTTAGTCTCCAGAAAAAGGGGGGAA
